Addgene plasmid #218939: pCMV-Flag-hGSDME
Purpose: Expression of N-terminal FLAG tagged human gasdermin E
Depositing lab: Christopher LaRock. Depositing organization: Emory University. Publication: Group A Streptococcus induces GSDMA-dependent pyroptosis in keratinocytes. LaRock DL, Johnson AF, Wilde S, Sands JS, Monteiro MP, LaRock CN. Nature. 2022 May;605(7910):527-531. doi: 10.1038/s41586-022-04717-x. Epub 2022 May 11. PubMed 35545676.
Backbone
  Vector backbone: pCMV
  Vector type: Mammalian Expression
  Selectable markers: Neomycin (select with G418)
Growth in bacteria
  Bacterial resistance: Ampicillin, 100 μg/mL
  Growth temperature: 37°C
  Growth strain: DH5alpha
  Copy number: Unknown
Gene/Insert
  Gene/Insert name: human GSDME (alt name: DFNA5)
  Species: H. sapiens (human)
  Entrez Gene: GSDME (a.k.a. DFNA5, ICERE-1)
  Promoter: CMV
  Tag / fusion protein: FLAG (N terminal on insert)
  Cloning method: Other
  Sequencing primers: 5′ CMV
Terms and licenses: Academic/Nonprofit Terms; Industry Terms: Not Available to Industry
How to cite: pCMV-Flag-hGSDME was a gift from Christopher LaRock (Addgene plasmid # 218939 ; http://n2t.net/addgene:218939 ; RRID:Addgene_218939)
