[The description below was written by a language model from this plasmid's Addgene catalogue record and pLannotate feature annotations shown in this document.]
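Description:
pCMV-Flag-hGSDME is a mammalian expression plasmid of about 7.7 kb, built on a pCMV backbone, that produces human gasdermin E (GSDME, also known as DFNA5) with an N-terminal FLAG epitope. It is maintained in E. coli through a high-copy ColE1/pUC-type origin and selected with ampicillin via the β-lactamase gene and its own promoter. An f1 phage origin is also present, along with backbone remnants such as lac promoter/operator elements, a lacZα fragment and a T7 promoter, none of which has a stated role in the construct's use.

The expression cassette consists of the human cytomegalovirus immediate-early enhancer and promoter, a short FLAG-coding segment (annotated as a fragment of 3xFLAG, consistent with a single FLAG tag), the full GSDME coding sequence, and a human growth hormone polyadenylation signal. A second cassette, in the same orientation, uses the SV40 enhancer/early promoter to drive the neomycin phosphotransferase gene, followed by a bleomycin-binding protein ORF and a fragment of a streptomycin phosphotransferase gene (a Tn5-like arrangement) and terminated by an SV40 poly(A) signal. This provides G418 selection for stably transfected mammalian cells.

Gasdermin E belongs to the pore-forming gasdermin family, whose members execute pyroptosis after proteolytic cleavage. The plasmid is intended for strong constitutive expression of tagged GSDME in transfected cells, with the FLAG epitope allowing detection or immunoprecipitation of the protein and its N-terminal fragment. It was deposited with a study of gasdermin-dependent pyroptosis in keratinocytes infected with group A Streptococcus.
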