Features (pLannotate 1.2.2; 22 found; start..end, strand, type, name):
      1..589     +  rep_origin     ori: high-copy-number ColE1/pMB1/pBR322/pUC origin of replication
    772..864     +  CDS            lacI (fragment): lac repressor; lacI; The lac repressor binds to the lac operator to inhibit transcription in E. coli. This inhibition can be relieved by adding lactose or isopropyl-β-D-thiogalactopyranoside (IPTG).
    877..898     +  protein_bind   CAP binding site: CAP binding activates transcription in the presence of cAMP. E. coli catabolite activator protein
    913..943     +  promoter       lac promoter: promoter for the E. coli lac operon
    951..967     +  protein_bind   lac operator: The lac repressor binds to the lac operator to inhibit transcription in E. coli. This inhibition can be relieved by adding lactose or isopropyl-β-D-thiogalactopyranoside (IPTG). lac repressor encoded by lacI
   1005..1023    +  promoter       T7 promoter: promoter for bacteriophage T7 RNA polymerase
   1029..1163    -  polyA_signal   SV40 poly(A) signal: SV40 polyadenylation signal
   1186..1269    -  CDS            large T antigen (fragment): large T antigen from SV40 (simian virus 40)
   1270..1293    +  rep_origin     CloDF13 ori (fragment): Plasmids containing the CloDF13 (CDF) origin of replication can be propagated in E. coli cells that contain additional plasmids with compatible origins.
   1316..1375    -  CDS            str (fragment): STR_KLEPN - Protein inferred from homology: Swiss-Prot protein existence level 3. The aminoglycoside phosphotransferases achieve inactivation of their antibiotic substrates by phosphorylation. From Klebsiella pneumoniae.
   1417..1794    -  CDS            ble: BLE_KLEPN - Experimental evidence at protein level: Swiss-Prot protein existence level 1. Binding protein with a strong affinity to the bleomycin family of antibiotics. Binds to CL990; an antimitotic-antibiotic compound. From Klebsiella pneumoniae.
   1818..2609    -  CDS            neo: KKA2_KLEPN - Also known as kan, nptII. Experimental evidence at protein level: Swiss-Prot protein existence level 1. Resistance to kanamycin, neomycin, paromomycin, ribostamycin, butirosin and gentamicin B. From Klebsiella pneumoniae.
   2663..2960    -  promoter       SV40 promoter: SV40 enhancer and early promoter
   3002..3624    -  polyA_signal   hGH poly(A) signal: human growth hormone polyadenylation signal
   3641..5128    -  CDS            GSDME (sequence partly withheld): GSDME_HUMAN - Also known as DFNA5 From Homo sapiens (Human).
   5145..5165    -  CDS            3xFLAG (fragment): three tandem FLAG® epitope tags
   5211..5410    -  promoter       CMV promoter: human cytomegalovirus (CMV) immediate early promoter
   5412..5791    -  enhancer       CMV enhancer: human cytomegalovirus immediate early enhancer
   5951..6105    +  CDS            lacZα (fragment): LacZα fragment of β-galactosidase; lacZ fragment
   6136..6564    -  rep_origin     f1 ori (sequence partly withheld): f1 bacteriophage origin of replication; arrow indicates direction of (+) strand synthesis
   6591..6695    +  promoter       AmpR promoter: bla
   6696..7556    +  CDS            AmpR: β-lactamase; bla; confers resistance to ampicillin, carbenicillin, and related antibiotics
>Addgene plasmid #218939 | pCMV-Flag-hGSDME | addgene full sequence | sequence record 479869 | Addgene NGS Result
TTGAGATCCTTTTTTTCTGCGCGTAATCTGCTGCTTGCAAACAAAAAAACCACCGCTACCAGCGGTGGTT
TGTTTGCCGGATCAAGAGCTACCAACTCTTTTTCCGAAGGTAACTGGCTTCAGCAGAGCGCAGATACCAA
ATACTGTTCTTCTAGTGTAGCCGTAGTTAGGCCACCACTTCAAGAACTCTGTAGCACCGCCTACATACCT
CGCTCTGCTAATCCTGTTACCAGTGGCTGCTGCCAGTGGCGATAAGTCGTGTCTTACCGGGTTGGACTCA
AGACGATAGTTACCGGATAAGGCGCAGCGGTCGGGCTGAACGGGGGGTTCGTGCACACAGCCCAGCTTGG
AGCGAACGACCTACACCGAACTGAGATACCTACAGCGTGAGCTATGAGAAAGCGCCACGCTTCCCGAAGG
GAGAAAGGCGGACAGGTATCCGGTAAGCGGCAGGGTCGGAACAGGAGAGCGCACGAGGGAGCTTCCAGGG
GGAAACGCCTGGTATCTTTATAGTCCTGTCGGGTTTCGCCACCTCTGACTTGAGCGTCGATTTTTGTGAT
GCTCGTCAGGGGGGCGGAGCCTATGGAAAAACGCCAGCAACGCGGCCTTTTTACGGTTCCTGGCCTTTTG
CTGGCCTTTTGCTCACATGTTCTTTCCTGCGTTATCCCCTGATTCTGTGGATAACCGTATTACCGCCTTT
GAGTGAGCTGATACCGCTCGCCGCAGCCGAACGACCGAGCGCAGCGAGTCAGTGAGCGAGGAAGCGGAAG
AGCGCCCAATACGCAAACCGCCTCTCCCCGCGCGTTGGCCGATTCATTAATGCAGCTGGCACGACAGGTT
TCCCGACTGGAAAGCGGGCAGTGAGCGCAACGCAATTAATGTGAGTTAGCTCACTCATTAGGCACCCCAG
GCTTTACACTTTATGCTTCCGGCTCGTATGTTGTGTGGAATTGTGAGCGGATAACAATTTCACACAGGAA
ACAGCTATGACATGATTACGAATTTAATACGACTCACTATAGGGAATTGATCCAGACATGATAAGATACA
TTGATGAGTTTGGACAAACCACAACTAGAATGCAGTGAAAAAAATGCTTTATTTGTGAAATTTGTGATGC
TATTGCTTTATTTGTAACCATTATAAGCTGCAATAAACAAGTTAACAACAACAATTGCATTCATTTTATG
TTTCAGGTTCAGGGGGAGGTGTGGGAGGTTTTTTAAAGCAAGTAAAACCTCTACAAATGTGGTATGGCTG
ATTATGATCGGCGGAGCCTATGGAAAAACGCCAGCAACGCGGCCTTTTTACGGTTCCAGCTTGGCGAGTG
GGTGGTGAGCAGCTCGCCGTCGCGCAGCAGGCGCCAGCGCTCCATCCACGCAGTGACCTCAGGCGGAAAA
CGGGAAGACACACTCATGAGATGCCTGCAAGCAATTCGTTCTGTATCAGGCGCAGGAGCGTCCCGTCCGG
GTCGACCAAAGCGGCCATCGTGCCTCCCCACTCCTGCAGTTCGGGGGCATGGATGCGCGGATAGCCGCTG
CTGGTTTCCTGGATGCCGACGGATTTGCACTGCCGGTAGAACTCCGCGAGGTCGTCCAGCCTCAGGCAGC
AGCTGAACCAACTCGCGAGGGGATCGAGCCCGGGGTGGGCGAAGAACTCCAGCATGAGATCCCCGCGCTG
GAGGATCATCCAGCCGGCGTCCCGGAAAACGATTCCGAAGCCCAACCTTTCATAGAAGGCGGCGGTGGAA
TCGAAATCTCGTGATGGCAGGTTGGGCGTCGCTTGGTCGGTCATTTCGAACCCCAGAGTCCCGCTCAGAA
GAACTCGTCAAGAAGGCGATAGAAGGCGATGCGCTGCGAATCGGGAGCGGCGATACCGTAAAGCACGAGG
AAGCGGTCAGCCCATTCGCCGCCAAGCTCTTCAGCAATATCACGGGTAGCCAACGCTATGTCCTGATAGC
GGTCCGCCACACCCAGCCGGCCACAGTCGATGAATCCAGAAAAGCGGCCATTTTCCACCATGATATTCGG
CAAGCAGGCATCGCCATGGGTCACGACGAGATCCTCGCCGTCGGGCATGCGCGCCTTGAGCCTGGCGAAC
AGTTCGGCTGGCGCGAGCCCCTGATGCTCTTCGTCCAGATCATCCTGATCGACAAGACCGGCTTCCATCC
GAGTACGTGCTCGCTCGATGCGATGTTTCGCTTGGTGGTCGAATGGGCAGGTAGCCGGATCAAGCGTATG
CAGCCGCCGCATTGCATCAGCCATGATGGATACTTTCTCGGCAGGAGCAAGGTGAGATGACAGGAGATCC
TGCCCCGGCACTTCGCCCAATAGCAGCCAGTCCCTTCCCGCTTCAGTGACAACGTCGAGCACAGCTGCGC
AAGGAACGCCCGTCGTGGCCAGCCACGATAGCCGCGCTGCCTCGTCCTGCAGTTCATTCAGGGCACCGGA
CAGGTCGGTCTTGACAAAAAGAACCGGGCGCCCCTGCGCTGACAGCCGGAACACGGCGGCATCAGAGCAG
CCGATTGTCTGTTGTGCCCAGTCATAGCCGAATAGCCTCTCCACCCAAGCGGCCGGAGAACCTGCGTGCA
ATCCATCTTGTTCAATCATGCGAAACGATCCTCATCCTGTCTCTTGATCAGATCCCAAGCTGATCAATTC
CTCCAAAAAAGCCTCCTCACTACTTCTGGAATAGCTCAGAGGCCGAGGCGGCCTCGGCCTCTGCATAAAT
AAAAAAAATTAGTCAGCCATGGGGCGGAGAATGGGCGGAACTGGGCGGAGTTAGGGGCGGGATGGGCGGA
GTTAGGGGCGGGACTATGGTTGCTGACTAATTGAGATGCATGCTTTGCATACTTCTGCCTGCTGGGGAGC
CTGGGGACTTTCCACACCTGGTTGCTGACTAATTGAGATGCATGCTTTGCATACTTCTGCCTGCTGGGGA
GCCTGGGGACTTTCCACACCCTAACTGACACACATTCCACAGCCAAGCTGGCCGCGTACCCAATTCAACA
GGCATCTACTGAGTGGACCCAACGCATGAGAGGACAGTGCCAAGCAAGCAACTCAAATGTCCCACCGGTT
GGGCATGGCCAGGTAGCCTATGCTGTGTCTGGACGTCCTCCTGCTGGTATAGTTATTTTAAAATCAGAAG
GACAGGGAAGGGAGCAGTGGTTCACGCCTGTAATCCCAGCAATTTGGGAGGCCAAGGTGGGTAGATCACC
TGAGATTAGGAGTTGGAGACCAGCCTGGCCAATATGGTGAAACCCCGTCTCTACCAAAAAAACAAAAATT
AGCTGAGCCTGGTCATGCATGCCTGGAATCCCAACAACTCGGGAGGCTGAGGCAGGAGAATCGCTTGAAC
CCAGGAGGCGGAGATTGCAGTGAGCCAAGATTGTGCCACTGCACTCCAGCTTGGTTCCCAATAGACCCCG
CAGGCCCTACAGGTTGTCTTCCCAACTTGCCCCTTGCTCCATACCACCCCCCTCCACCCCATAATATTAT
AGAAGGACACCTAGTCAGACAAAATGATGCAACTTAATTTTATTAGGACAAGGCTGGTGGGCACTGGAGT
GGCAACTTCCAGGGCCAGGAGAGGCACTGGGGAGGGGTCACAGGGATGCCACCCGGGATCCTCTAGATCA
TGAATGTTCTCTGCCTAAAGCACAGAGTCCATTCAGGGTTATACAAAGAAGCAGTGGGAAGACTTTAGAG
TCCTTCAGAATGACAGCTTTCACAGATGACTTCAGTCTCTCCAGACTAATGTCAGCTGAGGCAAACAAGC
GCTGCACAATCCCAAACCTTTCTGTATCTTTCAGGGGAGTCAAGGTTGGGTCTTCAAGATCAGATACTCC
ATCATCAGACAGAGCACGAAGCAAGTGGCACAGTGTGGGAATGATCTGGAGTTTGCAGCAAGTGCCCAGC
AGAGCTGCTGCGCTATCTGGCATTTCTGCGAGGGCACTGACCAAGAAGTAGGCTGTCATAAACAGCTGCT
TGCTGCCTGCATCCTCGGGGCCCGGACACCCACCCTGTAAGCTGCACCCCACCAGCTGCAGGAAGGCCAC
AAGGTCCTGCTGCTGCCGGGGCTTCAGCTCCCCCAGCACCGCCACTGTGGGCGAGAGGCCGCTGACCAGG
TCATCGCACACTGGTTCCAGGACCATGAGTAGTTCATCATCAAATAGGACCGCCTGGAAGATGTCACTCA
AAGCTGTCTGTTGTGGCTCAGGCAGCTCCGCAAATGGATGGAAATTCCTCTCCAGGAGCAGGGTCGCTTG
CTTTAAAACACTTAATGGTCCATCCTGGGAAGATATCCCATGCGCAGCATCTGGCATGTCTATGAATGCA
AACTCTCGAAAGACCAGGGGGTCCAGGTAGACAGAGTCAATTCTCTTCTTGTTCTCGAAGCCACCTTG
[720 nt withheld, positions 4409-5128]
TGCGGCCGCAAGCTTGTCGTCATCGTCTTTGTAGTCCATGGTAGATCGATCTGAATTAATTCTGACGGTT
CACTAAACGAGCTCTGCTTATATAGACCTCCCACCGTACACGCCTACCGCCCATTTGCGTCAACGGGGCG
GGGTTATTACGACATTTTGGAAAGTCCCGTTGATTTTGGTGCCAAAACAAACTCCCATTGACGTCAATGG
GGTGGAGACTTGGAAATCCCCGTGAGTCAAACCGCTATCCACGCCCATTGGTGTACTGCCAAAACCGCAT
CACCATGGTAATAGCGATGACTAATACGTAGATGTACTGCCAAGTAGGAAAGTCCCGTAAGGTCATGTAC
TGGGCATAATGCCAGGCGGGCCATTTACCGTCATTGACGTCAATAGGGGGCGGACTTGGCATATGATACA
CTTGATGTACTGCCAAGTGGGCAGTTTACCGTAAATACTCCACCCATTGACGTCAATGGAAAGTCCCTAT
TGGCGTTACTATGGGAACATACGTCATTATTGACGTCAATGGGCGGGGGTCGTTGGGCGGTCAGCCAGGC
GGGCCATTTACCGTAAGTTATGTAACGCGGAACTCCATATATGGGCTATGAACTAATGACCCCGTAATTG
ATTACTATTAATAACTAGTCAATAATCAATGTCAACATGGCGGTCATATTGGACATGAGCCAATATAAAT
GTACATATTATGATATAGATACAACGTATGCAATGGCCAATAGCCAATATTGATTTATGCTATATAACCA
ATGACTAATATGGCTAATTGCCAATATTGATTCAATGTATAGATCAGCTTGGCACTGGCCGTCGTTTTAC
AACGTCGTGACTGGGAAAACCCTGGCGTTACCCAACTTAATCGCCTTGCAGCACATCCCCCTTTCGCCAG
CTGGCGTAATAGCGAAGAGGCCCGCACCGATCGCCCTTCCCAACAGTTGCGCAGCCTGAATGGCGAATGG
AAATTGTAAGCGTTAATATTTTGTTAAAATTCGCGTTAAATTTTTGTTAAATCAGCTCATTTTTTAACCA
ATAGGCCGAAATCGGCAAAATCCCTTATAAATCAAAAGAATAGACCGAGATAGGGT
[37 nt withheld, positions 6235-6271]
AAAGAACGTGGACTCCAACGTCAAAGG
[49 nt withheld, positions 6299-6347]
T
[91 nt withheld, positions 6349-6439]
G
[124 nt withheld, positions 6441-6564]
CAGGTGGCACTTTTCGGGGAAATGTGCGCGGAACCCCTATTTGTTTATTTTTCTAAATACATTCAAATAT
GTATCCGCTCATGAGACAATAACCCTGATAAATGCTTCAATAATATTGAAAAAGGAAGAGTATGAGTATT
CAACATTTCCGTGTCGCCCTTATTCCCTTTTTTGCGGCATTTTGCCTTCCTGTTTTTGCTCACCCAGAAA
CGCTGGTGAAAGTAAAAGATGCTGAAGATCAGTTGGGTGCACGAGTGGGTTACATCGAACTGGATCTCAA
CAGCGGTAAGATCCTTGAGAGTTTTCGCCCCGAAGAACGTTTTCCAATGATGAGCACTTTTAAAGTTCTG
CTATGTGGCGCGGTATTATCCCGTATTGACGCCGGGCAAGAGCAACTCGGTCGCCGCATACACTATTCTC
AGAATGACTTGGTTGAGTACTCACCAGTCACAGAAAAGCATCTTACGGATGGCATGACAGTAAGAGAATT
ATGCAGTGCTGCCATAACCATGAGTGATAACACTGCGGCCAACTTACTTCTGACAACGATCGGAGGACCG
AAGGAGCTAACCGCTTTTTTGCACAACATGGGGGATCATGTAACTCGCCTTGATCGTTGGGAACCGGAGC
TGAATGAAGCCATACCAAACGACGAGCGTGACACCACGATGCCTGTAGCAATGGCAACAACGTTGCGCAA
ACTATTAACTGGCGAACTACTTACTCTAGCTTCCCGGCAACAATTAATAGACTGGATGGAGGCGGATAAA
GTTGCAGGACCACTTCTGCGCTCGGCCCTTCCGGCTGGCTGGTTTATTGCTGATAAATCTGGAGCCGGTG
AGCGTGGGTCTCGCGGTATCATTGCAGCACTGGGGCCAGATGGTAAGCCCTCCCGTATCGTAGTTATCTA
CACGACGGGGAGTCAGGCAACTATGGATGAACGAAATAGACAGATCGCTGAGATAGGTGCCTCACTGATT
AAGCATTGGTAACTGTCAGACCAAGTTTACTCATATATACTTTAGATTGATTTAAAACTTCATTTTTAAT
TTAAAAGGATCTAGGTGAAGATCCTTTTTGATAATCTCATGACCAAAATCCCTTAACGTGAGTTTTCGTT
CCACTGAGCGTCAGACCCCGTAGAAAAGATCAAAGGATCTTC
